>Addgene plasmid #173315 | RVD-CG8 | addgene full sequence | sequence record 355282 | Addgene NGS Result
TTGACTTACTGGGGATCAAGCCTGATTGGGAGAAAATAAAATATCCCCTATAGTGAGTCGTATTACATGG
TCATAGCTGTTTCCTGGCAGCTCTGGCCCGTGTCTCAAAATCTCTGATGTTACATTGCACAAGATAAAAA
TATATCATCATGCCTCCTCTAGACCAAAGCTGGTCTCAGGAAGCAATCGCTACAACTTGCTCCGGAGTCA
GACCGTGGGCTTGACAGAGAACTGGCAGTAGGCGCTGTACGGTTTCAAGAGCCTGTTTGCCACCATTGTT
ACTAGCAATCGCTACAACTTGCGCTGGGGTTAGTCCGTGGGCTTGACAGAGAACTGGTAGAAGGCGTTGG
ACGGTTTCAAGAGCCTGTTTGCCACCGTCATGACTTCGAGACCATATCTGGTCGAGCCACCCATGACCAA
AATCCCTTAACGTGAGTTACGCGTCGTTCCACTGAGCGTCAGACCCCGTAGAAAAGATCAAAGGATCTTC
TTGAGATCCTTTTTTTCTGCGCGTAATCTGCTGCTTGCAAACAAAAAAACCACCGCTACCAGCGGTGGTT
TGTTTGCCGGATCAAGAGCTACCAACTCTTTTTCCGAAGGTAACTGGCTTCAGCAGAGCGCAGATACCAA
ATACTGTTCTTCTAGTGTAGCCGTAGTTAGGCCACCACTTCAAGAACTCTGTAGCACCGCCTACATACCT
CGCTCTGCTAATCCTGTTACCAGTGGCTGCTGCCAGTGGCGATAAGTCGTGTCTTACCGGGTTGGACTCA
AGACGATAGTTACCGGATAAGGCGCAGCGGTCGGGCTGAACGGGGGGTTCGTGCACACAGCCCAGCTTGG
AGCGAACGACCTACACCGAACTGAGATACCTACAGCGTGAGCTATGAGAAAGCGCCACGCTTCCCGAAGG
GAGAAAGGCGGACAGGTATCCGGTAAGCGGCAGGGTCGGAACAGGAGAGCGCACGAGGGAGCTTCCAGGG
GGAAACGCCTGGTATCTTTATAGTCCTGTCGGGTTTCGCCACCTCTGACTTGAGCGTCGATTTTTGTGAT
GCTCGTCAGGGGGGCGGAGCCTATGGAAAAACGCCAGCAACGCGGCCTTTTTACGGTTCCTGGCCTTTTG
CTGGCCTTTTGCTCACATGTTCTTTCCTGCGTTATCCACAGAATCAGGGGATAACGCAGGAAAGAACATG
AATTAATTCTCATGTTTGACAGCTTATCATCGATTAGCTTTAATGCGGTAGTTTATCACAGTTAAATTGC
TAACGCAGTCAGGCACCGTGTATGAAATCTAACAATGCGCTCATCGTCATCCTCGGCACCGTCACCCTGG
ATGCTGTAGGCATAGGCTTGGTTATGCCGGTACTGCCGGGCCTCTTGCGGGATATCGTCCATTCCGACAG
CATCGCCAGTCACTATGGCGTGCTGCTAGCGCTATATGCGTTGATGCAATTTCTATGCGCACCCGTTCTC
GGAGCACTGTCCGACCGCTTTGGCCGCCGCCCAGTCCTGCTCGCTTCGCTACTTGGAGCCACTATCGACT
ACGCGATCATGGCGACCACACCCGTCCTGTGGATTCTCTACGCCGGACGCATCGTGGCCGGCATCACCGG
CGCCACAGGTGCGGTTGCTGGCGCCTATATCGCCGACATCACCGATGGGGAAGATCGGGCTCGCCACTTC
GGGCTCATGAGCGCTTGTTTCGGCGTGGGTATGGTGGCAGGCCCCGTGGCCGGGGGACTGTTGGGCGCCA
TCTCCTTACATGCACCATTCCTTGCGGCGGCGGTGCTCAACGGCCTCAACCTACTACTGGGCTGCTTCCT
AATGCAGGAGTCGCATAAGGGAGAGCGCCGACCCATGCCCTTGAGAGCCTTCAACCCAGTCAGCTCCTTC
CGGTGGGCGCGGGGCATGACTATCGTCGCCGCACTTATGACTGTCTTCTTTATCATGCAACTCGTAGGAC
AGGTGCCGGCAGCGCTCTGGGTCATTTTCGGCGAGGACCGCTTTCGCTGGAGCGCGACGATGATCGGCCT
GTCGCTTGCGGTATTCGGAATCTTGCACGCCCTCGCTCAAGCCTTCGTCACTGGTCCCGCCACCAAACGT
TTCGGCGAGAAGCAGGCCATTATCGCCGGCATGGCGGCCGACGCGCTGGGCTACGTCTTGCTGGCGTTCG
CGACGCGAGGCTGGATGGCCTTCCCCATTATGATTCTTCTCGCTTCCGGCGGCATCGGGATGCCCGCGTT
GCAGGCCATGCTGTCCAGGCAGGTAGATGACGACCATCAGGGACAGCTTCAAGGATCGCTCGCGGCTCTT
ACCAGCCTAACTTCGATCATTGGACCGCTGATCGTCACGGCGATTTATGCCGCCTCGGCGAGCACATGGA
ACGGGTTGGCATGGATTGTAGGCGCCGCCCTATACCTTGTCTGCCTCCCCGCGTTGCGTCGCGGTGCATG
GAGCCGGGCCACCTCGACCTGAATGGAAGCCGGCGGCACCTCGCTAACGGATTCACCACTCCAAGAATTG
GAGCCAATCAATTCTTGCGGAGAACTGTGAATGCGCAAACCAACCCTTGATCGGGGAAGAACAGTATGTC
GAGCTATTTT
Features (pLannotate 1.2.2; 6 found; start..end, strand, type, name):
     47..65      -  promoter       T7 promoter: promoter for bacteriophage T7 RNA polymerase
    491..1079    +  rep_origin     ori: high-copy-number ColE1/pMB1/pBR322/pUC origin of replication
   1151..1190    -  rep_origin     RSF ori (fragment): Plasmids containing the RSF 1030 origin of replication can be propagated in E. coli cells that contain additional plasmids with compatible origins.
   1206..1234    +  promoter       tet promoter: E. coli promoter for tetracycline efflux protein gene
   1282..2472    +  CDS            TcR: tetracycline efflux protein; tet; confers resistance to tetracycline
   2570..44      +  CDS            KanR (fragment) (across the origin): aminoglycoside phosphotransferase; aphA-3; confers resistance to kanamycin
