[The description below was written by a language model from this plasmid's Addgene catalogue record and pLannotate feature annotations shown in this document.]
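Description:
RVD-CG8 is a small (about 2.6 kb) bacterial module plasmid from a library of pre-made TALE repeat units, intended for one-step assembly of custom repeat-variable diresidue (RVD) arrays used to build DdCBE mitochondrial base editors, TALEs and related DNA-binding fusion proteins. Its synthetic insert is a dimer of two TALE repeats carrying the RVDs HD and NN, which by the standard TALE code recognise C and G respectively, as the "CG" in the name reflects. The "8" marks it as the unit designated for position 8 of an assembled array. The dimer was placed in the TA cloning site of a tetracycline-resistant T vector. The record does not state the flanking restriction sites or overhangs that direct ordered assembly, and the vector type is unspecified.

The annotated backbone is minimal. A high-copy ColE1/pUC-type origin supports propagation in E. coli, and a tet promoter drives the TcR tetracycline efflux gene for selection. Tetracycline selection on module plasmids would typically allow counter-selection against them when repeats are moved into a destination vector with a different marker, though the record does not say this. A T7 promoter lies near the region where the insert presumably sits. The short RSF ori fragment and the KanR fragment spanning the sequence origin are partial matches, probably not functional elements. The feature table does not annotate the RVD dimer itself. There are no eukaryotic expression elements, so the plasmid serves purely as a cloning intermediate that supplies one building block for arrays targeting chosen sequences, such as the mitochondrial DNA sites edited in the associated zebrafish disease-modelling work.
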