Addgene plasmid #173315: RVD-CG8
Purpose: One-step assembly of custom RVD arrays to construct DdCBE, TALE, etc.
Depositing lab: Bin Shen. Depositing organization: Nanjing Medical University. Publication: Precision modeling of mitochondrial diseases in zebrafish via DdCBE-mediated mtDNA base editing. Guo J, Zhang X, Chen X, Sun H, Dai Y, Wang J, Qian X, Tan L, Lou X, Shen B. Cell Discov. 2021 Sep 3;7(1):78. doi: 10.1038/s41421-021-00307-9. PubMed 34480028.
Backbone
  Vector backbone: TetR T vector
  Vector type: Unspecified
Growth in bacteria
  Bacterial resistance: Tetracycline, 10 μg/mL
  Growth temperature: 37°C
  Growth strain: DH5alpha
  Copy number: High Copy
Gene/Insert
  Gene/Insert name: HD-NN dimer RVD at Position8
  Species: Synthetic
  Mutation: no
  Cloning method: Restriction Enzyme; 5′ cloning site Unknown (unknown if destroyed)
Terms and licenses: Academic/Nonprofit Terms; Industry Terms: Not Available to Industry
Depositor comments: RVD is inserted into TA site of TetR T vector
How to cite: RVD-CG8 was a gift from Bin Shen (Addgene plasmid # 173315 ; http://n2t.net/addgene:173315 ; RRID:Addgene_173315)
