>Addgene plasmid #173315 | RVD-CG8 | depositor partial sequence | sequence record 336270 | RVD flanked by two Bsa I sites
GGTCTCGAAGTCATGACGGTGGCAAACAGGCTCTTGAAACCGTCCAACGCCTTCTACCAGTTCTCTGTCA
AGCCCACGGACTAACCCCAGCGCAAGTTGTAGCGATTGCTAGTAACAATGGTGGCAAACAGGCTCTTGAA
ACCGTACAGCGCCTACTGCCAGTTCTCTGTCAAGCCCACGGTCTGACTCCGGAGCAAGTTGTAGCGATTG
CTTCCTGAGACC
